Addgene plasmid #101240: pET28a-FFSARG-ddFLN4-HIS-ybbr
Purpose: minimal SdrG binding peptide FFSARG with ddFLN4 fingerprint domain with C-terminal ybbr tag for covalent immobilization - resulting in high forces
Depositing lab: Hermann Gaub. Depositing organization: Ludwig-Maximilians-Universitaet Muenchen (LMU). Publication: Molecular mechanism of extreme mechanostability in a pathogen adhesin. Milles LF, Schulten K, Gaub HE, Bernardi RC. Science. 2018 Mar 30;359(6383):1527-1533. doi: 10.1126/science.aar2094. PubMed 29599244.
Backbone
  Vector backbone: pET28a
  Backbone manufacturer: EMD Biosciences
  Backbone size w/o insert (bp): 5216
  Total vector size (bp): 5654
  Vector type: Bacterial Expression
Growth in bacteria
  Bacterial resistance: Kanamycin, 50 μg/mL
  Growth temperature: 37°C
  Growth strain: DH5alpha
  Copy number: Low Copy
Gene/Insert
  Gene/Insert name: FFSARG peptide, ddFLN4 fingerprint
  Species: H. sapiens (human); Dictyostelium discoideum
  Insert size (bp): 438
  Mutation: C18S in ddFLN4
  Promoter: T7
  Tag / fusion protein: HIS (C terminal on insert); ybbr (C terminal on insert)
  Cloning method: Gibson Cloning
  Sequencing primers: 5′ TAATACGACTCACTATAGGG; 3′ CTAGTTATTGCTCAGCGGT
Terms and licenses: Academic/Nonprofit Terms; Industry Terms: Not Available to Industry
How to cite: pET28a-FFSARG-ddFLN4-HIS-ybbr was a gift from Hermann Gaub (Addgene plasmid # 101240 ; http://n2t.net/addgene:101240 ; RRID:Addgene_101240)
