[The description below was written by a language model from this plasmid's Addgene catalogue record and pLannotate feature annotations shown in this document.]
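Description:
pET28a-FFSARG-ddFLN4-HIS-ybbr is a bacterial expression plasmid of about 5.65 kb built on the pET28a backbone for producing a small recombinant fusion protein in E. coli. It is selected with kanamycin through the aph(3')-Ia KanR gene and replicates from a pBR322-type ColE1 origin accompanied by the bom region and the rop gene, consistent with the low-copy designation in the record. An f1 origin is also present. Expression follows the standard pET arrangement: a T7 promoter with an adjacent lac operator, the T7 gene 10 ribosome binding site and a T7 terminator flank the insert. The plasmid-borne lacI gene supplies repressor, so transcription is held off until IPTG induction in a host providing T7 RNA polymerase.

The 438 bp insert, assembled by Gibson cloning, encodes the six-residue peptide FFSARG, described as the minimal SdrG-binding peptide and listed as of human origin. It is fused to ddFLN4, the fourth filamin domain of the Dictyostelium discoideum F-actin cross-linking protein (annotated as an abpC fragment), carrying a C18S substitution. A His tag and a ybbR tag follow at the C terminus. The His tag allows affinity purification, while the ybbR tag is a short peptide substrate for enzymatic, site-specific covalent attachment, used here to immobilize the protein. The ddFLN4 domain serves as a "fingerprint", a domain whose unfolding gives a recognisable signature in force measurements. According to the record, pulling on the peptide through this C-terminal anchor yields high forces when studying the mechanostability of the pathogen adhesin interaction. The short tags and the peptide are not individually annotated. The small "SET1", TcR and AmpR promoter fragments called by the annotation software are probably incidental matches to backbone sequence. The two sequence records (5,650 and 5,654 nt) show the same feature layout with different start points.
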