Features (pLannotate 1.2.2; 18 found; start..end, strand, type, name):
     12..467     +  rep_origin     f1 ori (sequence partly withheld): f1 bacteriophage origin of replication; arrow indicates direction of (+) strand synthesis
    494..551     +  promoter       AmpR promoter (fragment): bla
    560..1375    -  CDS            KanR: aminoglycoside phosphotransferase; aph(3')-Ia; confers resistance to kanamycin in bacteria or G418 (Geneticin®) in eukaryotes
   1497..2085    +  rep_origin     ori: high-copy-number ColE1/pMB1/pBR322/pUC origin of replication
   2271..2413    -  misc_feature   bom: basis of mobility region from pBR322
   2515..2706    -  CDS            rop: Rop protein, which maintains plasmids at low copy number; rop
   2723..3103    +  CDS            YPB1_ECOLX: Protein predicted: Swiss-Prot protein existence level 4. From Escherichia coli.
   3175..3466    -  CDS            TcR (fragment): tetracycline efflux protein; tet; confers resistance to tetracycline
   3481..3502    -  protein_bind   CAP binding site: CAP binding activates transcription in the presence of cAMP. E. coli catabolite activator protein
   3515..4597    -  CDS            lacI: lac repressor; lacI; The lac repressor binds to the lac operator to inhibit transcription in E. coli. This inhibition can be relieved by adding lactose or isopropyl-β-D-thiogalactopyranoside (IPTG).
   4598..4675    -  promoter       lacI promoter: lacI
   4683..4962    -  CDS            TcR (fragment): tetracycline efflux protein; tet; confers resistance to tetracycline
   4984..5002    +  promoter       T7 promoter: promoter for bacteriophage T7 RNA polymerase
   5003..5027    +  protein_bind   lac operator: The lac repressor binds to the lac operator to inhibit transcription in E. coli. This inhibition can be relieved by adding lactose or isopropyl-β-D-thiogalactopyranoside (IPTG). lac repressor encoded by lacI
   5042..5064    +  RBS            RBS: efficient ribosome binding site from bacteriophage T7 gene 10 (Olins and Rangwala, 1989)
   5141..5446    +  CDS            abpC (fragment): GELA_DICDI - Experimental evidence at protein level: Swiss-Prot protein existence level 1. F-actin cross-linking protein. From Dictyostelium discoideum (Slime mold).
   5525..5574    +  CDS            SET1 (fragment): solubility-enhancement tag derived from T7 phage gene 10B
   5582..5629    +  terminator     T7 terminator: transcription terminator for bacteriophage T7 RNA polymerase
>Addgene plasmid #101240 | pET28a-FFSARG-ddFLN4-HIS-ybbr | depositor full sequence | sequence record 192316 | pET28a-FFSARG-ddFLN4-HIS-ybbr sequence 5654 bps
TGGCGAATGGG
[124 nt withheld, positions 12-135]
C
[91 nt withheld, positions 137-227]
A
[49 nt withheld, positions 229-277]
CCTTTGACGTTGGAGTCCACGTTCTTT
[37 nt withheld, positions 305-341]
ACCCTATCTCGGTCTATTCTTTTGATTTATAAGGGATTTTGCCGATTTCGGCCTATTGGTTAAAAAATGA
GCTGATTTAACAAAAATTTAACGCGAATTTTAACAAAATATTAACGTTTACAATTTCAGGTGGCACTTTT
CGGGGAAATGTGCGCGGAACCCCTATTTGTTTATTTTTCTAAATACATTCAAATATGTATCCGCTCATGA
ATTAATTCTTAGAAAAACTCATCGAGCATCAAATGAAACTGCAATTTATTCATATCAGGATTATCAATAC
CATATTTTTGAAAAAGCCGTTTCTGTAATGAAGGAGAAAACTCACCGAGGCAGTTCCATAGGATGGCAAG
ATCCTGGTATCGGTCTGCGATTCCGACTCGTCCAACATCAATACAACCTATTAATTTCCCCTCGTCAAAA
ATAAGGTTATCAAGTGAGAAATCACCATGAGTGACGACTGAATCCGGTGAGAATGGCAAAAGTTTATGCA
TTTCTTTCCAGACTTGTTCAACAGGCCAGCCATTACGCTCGTCATCAAAATCACTCGCATCAACCAAACC
GTTATTCATTCGTGATTGCGCCTGAGCGAGACGAAATACGCGATCGCTGTTAAAAGGACAATTACAAACA
GGAATCGAATGCAACCGGCGCAGGAACACTGCCAGCGCATCAACAATATTTTCACCTGAATCAGGATATT
CTTCTAATACCTGGAATGCTGTTTTCCCGGGGATCGCAGTGGTGAGTAACCATGCATCATCAGGAGTACG
GATAAAATGCTTGATGGTCGGAAGAGGCATAAATTCCGTCAGCCAGTTTAGTCTGACCATCTCATCTGTA
ACATCATTGGCAACGCTACCTTTGCCATGTTTCAGAAACAACTCTGGCGCATCGGGCTTCCCATACAATC
GATAGATTGTCGCACCTGATTGCCCGACATTATCGCGAGCCCATTTATACCCATATAAATCAGCATCCAT
GTTGGAATTTAATCGCGGCCTAGAGCAAGACGTTTCCCGTTGAATATGGCTCATAACACCCCTTGTATTA
CTGTTTATGTAAGCAGACAGTTTTATTGTTCATGACCAAAATCCCTTAACGTGAGTTTTCGTTCCACTGA
GCGTCAGACCCCGTAGAAAAGATCAAAGGATCTTCTTGAGATCCTTTTTTTCTGCGCGTAATCTGCTGCT
TGCAAACAAAAAAACCACCGCTACCAGCGGTGGTTTGTTTGCCGGATCAAGAGCTACCAACTCTTTTTCC
GAAGGTAACTGGCTTCAGCAGAGCGCAGATACCAAATACTGTCCTTCTAGTGTAGCCGTAGTTAGGCCAC
CACTTCAAGAACTCTGTAGCACCGCCTACATACCTCGCTCTGCTAATCCTGTTACCAGTGGCTGCTGCCA
GTGGCGATAAGTCGTGTCTTACCGGGTTGGACTCAAGACGATAGTTACCGGATAAGGCGCAGCGGTCGGG
CTGAACGGGGGGTTCGTGCACACAGCCCAGCTTGGAGCGAACGACCTACACCGAACTGAGATACCTACAG
CGTGAGCTATGAGAAAGCGCCACGCTTCCCGAAGGGAGAAAGGCGGACAGGTATCCGGTAAGCGGCAGGG
TCGGAACAGGAGAGCGCACGAGGGAGCTTCCAGGGGGAAACGCCTGGTATCTTTATAGTCCTGTCGGGTT
TCGCCACCTCTGACTTGAGCGTCGATTTTTGTGATGCTCGTCAGGGGGGCGGAGCCTATGGAAAAACGCC
AGCAACGCGGCCTTTTTACGGTTCCTGGCCTTTTGCTGGCCTTTTGCTCACATGTTCTTTCCTGCGTTAT
CCCCTGATTCTGTGGATAACCGTATTACCGCCTTTGAGTGAGCTGATACCGCTCGCCGCAGCCGAACGAC
CGAGCGCAGCGAGTCAGTGAGCGAGGAAGCGGAAGAGCGCCTGATGCGGTATTTTCTCCTTACGCATCTG
TGCGGTATTTCACACCGCATATATGGTGCACTCTCAGTACAATCTGCTCTGATGCCGCATAGTTAAGCCA
GTATACACTCCGCTATCGCTACGTGACTGGGTCATGGCTGCGCCCCGACACCCGCCAACACCCGCTGACG
CGCCCTGACGGGCTTGTCTGCTCCCGGCATCCGCTTACAGACAAGCTGTGACCGTCTCCGGGAGCTGCAT
GTGTCAGAGGTTTTCACCGTCATCACCGAAACGCGCGAGGCAGCTGCGGTAAAGCTCATCAGCGTGGTCG
TGAAGCGATTCACAGATGTCTGCCTGTTCATCCGCGTCCAGCTCGTTGAGTTTCTCCAGAAGCGTTAATG
TCTGGCTTCTGATAAAGCGGGCCATGTTAAGGGCGGTTTTTTCCTGTTTGGTCACTGATGCCTCCGTGTA
AGGGGGATTTCTGTTCATGGGGGTAATGATACCGATGAAACGAGAGAGGATGCTCACGATACGGGTTACT
GATGATGAACATGCCCGGTTACTGGAACGTTGTGAGGGTAAACAACTGGCGGTATGGATGCGGCGGGACC
AGAGAAAAATCACTCAGGGTCAATGCCAGCGCTTCGTTAATACAGATGTAGGTGTTCCACAGGGTAGCCA
GCAGCATCCTGCGATGCAGATCCGGAACATAATGGTGCAGGGCGCTGACTTCCGCGTTTCCAGACTTTAC
GAAACACGGAAACCGAAGACCATTCATGTTGTTGCTCAGGTCGCAGACGTTTTGCAGCAGCAGTCGCTTC
ACGTTCGCTCGCGTATCGGTGATTCATTCTGCTAACCAGTAAGGCAACCCCGCCAGCCTAGCCGGGTCCT
CAACGACAGGAGCACGATCATGCGCACCCGTGGGGCCGCCATGCCGGCGATAATGGCCTGCTTCTCGCCG
AAACGTTTGGTGGCGGGACCAGTGACGAAGGCTTGAGCGAGGGCGTGCAAGATTCCGAATACCGCAAGCG
ACAGGCCGATCATCGTCGCGCTCCAGCGAAAGCGGTCCTCGCCGAAAATGACCCAGAGCGCTGCCGGCAC
CTGTCCTACGAGTTGCATGATAAAGAAGACAGTCATAAGTGCGGCGACGATAGTCATGCCCCGCGCCCAC
CGGAAGGAGCTGACTGGGTTGAAGGCTCTCAAGGGCATCGGTCGAGATCCCGGTGCCTAATGAGTGAGCT
AACTTACATTAATTGCGTTGCGCTCACTGCCCGCTTTCCAGTCGGGAAACCTGTCGTGCCAGCTGCATTA
ATGAATCGGCCAACGCGCGGGGAGAGGCGGTTTGCGTATTGGGCGCCAGGGTGGTTTTTCTTTTCACCAG
TGAGACGGGCAACAGCTGATTGCCCTTCACCGCCTGGCCCTGAGAGAGTTGCAGCAAGCGGTCCACGCTG
GTTTGCCCCAGCAGGCGAAAATCCTGTTTGATGGTGGTTAACGGCGGGATATAACATGAGCTGTCTTCGG
TATCGTCGTATCCCACTACCGAGATATCCGCACCAACGCGCAGCCCGGACTCGGTAATGGCGCGCATTGC
GCCCAGCGCCATCTGATCGTTGGCAACCAGCATCGCAGTGGGAACGATGCCCTCATTCAGCATTTGCATG
GTTTGTTGAAAACCGGACATGGCACTCCAGTCGCCTTCCCGTTCCGCTATCGGCTGAATTTGATTGCGAG
TGAGATATTTATGCCAGCCAGCCAGACGCAGACGCGCCGAGACAGAACTTAATGGGCCCGCTAACAGCGC
GATTTGCTGGTGACCCAATGCGACCAGATGCTCCACGCCCAGTCGCGTACCGTCTTCATGGGAGAAAATA
ATACTGTTGATGGGTGTCTGGTCAGAGACATCAAGAAATAACGCCGGAACATTAGTGCAGGCAGCTTCCA
CAGCAATGGCATCCTGGTCATCCAGCGGATAGTTAATGATCAGCCCACTGACGCGTTGCGCGAGAAGATT
GTGCACCGCCGCTTTACAGGCTTCGACGCCGCTTCGTTCTACCATCGACACCACCACGCTGGCACCCAGT
TGATCGGCGCGAGATTTAATCGCCGCGACAATTTGCGACGGCGCGTGCAGGGCCAGACTGGAGGTGGCAA
CGCCAATCAGCAACGACTGTTTGCCCGCCAGTTGTTGTGCCACGCGGTTGGGAATGTAATTCAGCTCCGC
CATCGCCGCTTCCACTTTTTCCCGCGTTTTCGCAGAAACGTGGCTGGCCTGGTTCACCACGCGGGAAACG
GTCTGATAAGAGACACCGGCATACTCTGCGACATCGTATAACGTTACTGGTTTCACATTCACCACCCTGA
ATTGACTCTCTTCCGGGCGCTATCATGCCATACCGCGAAAGGTTTTGCGCCATTCGATGGTGTCCGGGAT
CTCGACGCTCTCCCTTATGCGACTCCTGCATTAGGAAGCAGCCCAGTAGTAGGTTGAGGCCGTTGAGCAC
CGCCGCCGCAAGGAATGGTGCATGCAAGGAGATGGCGCCCAACAGTCCCCCGGCCACGGGGCCTGCCACC
ATACCCACGCCGAAACAAGCGCTCATGAGCCCGAAGTGGCGAGCCCGATCTTCCCCATCGGTGATGTCGG
CGATATAGGCGCCAGCAACCGCACCTGTGGCGCCGGTGATGCCGGCCACGATGCGTCCGGCGTAGAGGAT
CGAGATCTCGATCCCGCGAAATTAATACGACTCACTATAGGGGAATTGTGAGCGGATAACAATTCCCCTG
TAGAAATAATTTTGTTTAACTTTAAGAAGGAGATATACATATGGGTACCTTCTTCTCTGCTCGTGGTGGT
AGCGGTAGCGGTTCAGGTAGCGCAGGTACAGGTAGCGGTGCAGATCCGGAAAAAAGCTATGCCGAAGGTC
CGGGTCTGGATGGTGGTGAAAGTTTTCAGCCGAGCAAATTCAAAATTCATGCAGTTGATCCGGATGGTGT
TCATCGTACCGATGGCGGTGATGGTTTTGTTGTTACCATTGAAGGTCCTGCACCGGTGGATCCGGTTATG
GTTGATAATGGTGATGGCACCTATGATGTTGAATTTGAACCGAAAGAAGCAGGCGATTACGTTATTAATC
TGACCCTGGATGGCGATAATGTTAATGGCTTTCCGAAAACCGTTACCGTTAAACCGGCACCGAGCGGTCA
TCATCATCACCATCATGGTAGCGACTCTCTGGAATTCATCGCTTCTAAACTGGCTTAACTCGAGTAAGAT
CCGGCTGCTAACAAAGCCCGAAAGGAAGCTGAGTTGGCTGCTGCCACCGCTGAGCAATAACTAGCATAAC
CCCTTGGGGCCTCTAAACGGGTCTTGAGGGGTTTTTTGCTGAAAGGAGGAACTATATCCGGAT
