Features (pLannotate 1.2.2; 18 found; start..end, strand, type, name):
     13..37      +  protein_bind   lac operator: The lac repressor binds to the lac operator to inhibit transcription in E. coli. This inhibition can be relieved by adding lactose or isopropyl-β-D-thiogalactopyranoside (IPTG). lac repressor encoded by lacI
     52..74      +  RBS            RBS: efficient ribosome binding site from bacteriophage T7 gene 10 (Olins and Rangwala, 1989)
    151..456     +  CDS            abpC (fragment): GELA_DICDI - Experimental evidence at protein level: Swiss-Prot protein existence level 1. F-actin cross-linking protein. From Dictyostelium discoideum (Slime mold).
    535..584     +  CDS            SET1 (fragment): solubility-enhancement tag derived from T7 phage gene 10B
    592..639     +  terminator     T7 terminator: transcription terminator for bacteriophage T7 RNA polymerase
    676..1104    +  rep_origin     f1 ori (sequence partly withheld): f1 bacteriophage origin of replication; arrow indicates direction of (+) strand synthesis
   1157..1214    +  promoter       AmpR promoter (fragment): bla
   1223..2038    -  CDS            KanR: aminoglycoside phosphotransferase; aph(3')-Ia; confers resistance to kanamycin in bacteria or G418 (Geneticin®) in eukaryotes
   2160..2748    +  rep_origin     ori: high-copy-number ColE1/pMB1/pBR322/pUC origin of replication
   2934..3073    -  misc_feature   bom: basis of mobility region from pBR322
   3175..3366    -  CDS            rop: Rop protein, which maintains plasmids at low copy number; rop
   3383..3763    +  CDS            YPB1_ECOLX: Protein predicted: Swiss-Prot protein existence level 4. From Escherichia coli.
   3835..4126    -  CDS            TcR (fragment): tetracycline efflux protein; tet; confers resistance to tetracycline
   4141..4162    -  protein_bind   CAP binding site: CAP binding activates transcription in the presence of cAMP. E. coli catabolite activator protein
   4175..5257    -  CDS            lacI: lac repressor; lacI; The lac repressor binds to the lac operator to inhibit transcription in E. coli. This inhibition can be relieved by adding lactose or isopropyl-β-D-thiogalactopyranoside (IPTG).
   5258..5335    -  promoter       lacI promoter: lacI
   5343..5622    -  CDS            TcR (fragment): tetracycline efflux protein; tet; confers resistance to tetracycline
   5644..12      +  promoter       T7 promoter (across the origin): promoter for bacteriophage T7 RNA polymerase
>Addgene plasmid #101240 | pET28a-FFSARG-ddFLN4-HIS-ybbr | addgene full sequence | sequence record 199090 | Addgene NGS Result
ACTCACTATAGGGGAATTGTGAGCGGATAACAATTCCCCTGTAGAAATAATTTTGTTTAACTTTAAGAAG
GAGATATACATATGGGTACCTTCTTCTCTGCTCGTGGTGGTAGCGGTAGCGGTTCAGGTAGCGCAGGTAC
AGGTAGCGGTGCAGATCCGGAAAAAAGCTATGCCGAAGGTCCGGGTCTGGATGGTGGTGAAAGTTTTCAG
CCGAGCAAATTCAAAATTCATGCAGTTGATCCGGATGGTGTTCATCGTACCGATGGCGGTGATGGTTTTG
TTGTTACCATTGAAGGTCCTGCACCGGTGGATCCGGTTATGGTTGATAATGGTGATGGCACCTATGATGT
TGAATTTGAACCGAAAGAAGCAGGCGATTACGTTATTAATCTGACCCTGGATGGCGATAATGTTAATGGC
TTTCCGAAAACCGTTACCGTTAAACCGGCACCGAGCGGTCATCATCATCACCATCATGGTAGCGACTCTC
TGGAATTCATCGCTTCTAAACTGGCTTAACTCGAGTAAGATCCGGCTGCTAACAAAGCCCGAAAGGAAGC
TGAGTTGGCTGCTGCCACCGCTGAGCAATAACTAGCATAACCCCTTGGGGCCTCTAAACGGGTCTTGAGG
GGTTTTTTGCTGAAAGGAGGAACTATATCCGGATTGGCGAATGGG
[124 nt withheld, positions 676-799]
C
[91 nt withheld, positions 801-891]
A
[49 nt withheld, positions 893-941]
CCTTTGACGTTGGAGTCCACGTTCTTT
[37 nt withheld, positions 969-1005]
ACCCTATCTCGGTCTATTCTTTTGATTTATAAGGGATTTTGCCGATTTCGGCCTATTGGTTAAAAAATGA
GCTGATTTAACAAAAATTTAACGCGAATTTTAACAAAATATTAACGCTTACAATTTAGGTGGCACTTTTC
GGGGAAATGTGCGCGGAACCCCTATTTGTTTATTTTTCTAAATACATTCAAATATGTATCCGCTCATGAA
TTAATTCTTAGAAAAACTCATCGAGCATCAAATGAAACTGCAATTTATTCATATCAGGATTATCAATACC
ATATTTTTGAAAAAGCCGTTTCTGTAATGAAGGAGAAAACTCACCGAGGCAGTTCCATAGGATGGCAAGA
TCCTGGTATCGGTCTGCGATTCCGACTCGTCCAACATCAATACAACCTATTAATTTCCCCTCGTCAAAAA
TAAGGTTATCAAGTGAGAAATCACCATGAGTGACGACTGAATCCGGTGAGAATGGCAAAAGTTTATGCAT
TTCTTTCCAGACTTGTTCAACAGGCCAGCCATTACGCTCGTCATCAAAATCACTCGCATCAACCAAACCG
TTATTCATTCGTGATTGCGCCTGAGCGAGACGAAATACGCGATCGCTGTTAAAAGGACAATTACAAACAG
GAATCGAATGCAACCGGCGCAGGAACACTGCCAGCGCATCAACAATATTTTCACCTGAATCAGGATATTC
TTCTAATACCTGGAATGCTGTTTTCCCGGGGATCGCAGTGGTGAGTAACCATGCATCATCAGGAGTACGG
ATAAAATGCTTGATGGTCGGAAGAGGCATAAATTCCGTCAGCCAGTTTAGTCTGACCATCTCATCTGTAA
CATCATTGGCAACGCTACCTTTGCCATGTTTCAGAAACAACTCTGGCGCATCGGGCTTCCCATACAATCG
ATAGATTGTCGCACCTGATTGCCCGACATTATCGCGAGCCCATTTATACCCATATAAATCAGCATCCATG
TTGGAATTTAATCGCGGCCTAGAGCAAGACGTTTCCCGTTGAATATGGCTCATAACACCCCTTGTATTAC
TGTTTATGTAAGCAGACAGTTTTATTGTTCATGACCAAAATCCCTTAACGTGAGTTTTCGTTCCACTGAG
CGTCAGACCCCGTAGAAAAGATCAAAGGATCTTCTTGAGATCCTTTTTTTCTGCGCGTAATCTGCTGCTT
GCAAACAAAAAAACCACCGCTACCAGCGGTGGTTTGTTTGCCGGATCAAGAGCTACCAACTCTTTTTCCG
AAGGTAACTGGCTTCAGCAGAGCGCAGATACCAAATACTGTCCTTCTAGTGTAGCCGTAGTTAGGCCACC
ACTTCAAGAACTCTGTAGCACCGCCTACATACCTCGCTCTGCTAATCCTGTTACCAGTGGCTGCTGCCAG
TGGCGATAAGTCGTGTCTTACCGGGTTGGACTCAAGACGATAGTTACCGGATAAGGCGCAGCGGTCGGGC
TGAACGGGGGGTTCGTGCACACAGCCCAGCTTGGAGCGAACGACCTACACCGAACTGAGATACCTACAGC
GTGAGCTATGAGAAAGCGCCACGCTTCCCGAAGGGAGAAAGGCGGACAGGTATCCGGTAAGCGGCAGGGT
CGGAACAGGAGAGCGCACGAGGGAGCTTCCAGGGGGAAACGCCTGGTATCTTTATAGTCCTGTCGGGTTT
CGCCACCTCTGACTTGAGCGTCGATTTTTGTGATGCTCGTCAGGGGGGCGGAGCCTATGGAAAAACGCCA
GCAACGCGGCCTTTTTACGGTTCCTGGCCTTTTGCTGGCCTTTTGCTCACATGTTCTTTCCTGCGTTATC
CCCTGATTCTGTGGATAACCGTATTACCGCCTTTGAGTGAGCTGATACCGCTCGCCGCAGCCGAACGACC
GAGCGCAGCGAGTCAGTGAGCGAGGAAGCGGAAGAGCGCCTGATGCGGTATTTTCTCCTTACGCATCTGT
GCGGTATTTCACACCGCAATGGTGCACTCTCAGTACAATCTGCTCTGATGCCGCATAGTTAAGCCAGTAT
ACACTCCGCTATCGCTACGTGACTGGGTCATGGCTGCGCCCCGACACCCGCCAACACCCGCTGACGCGCC
CTGACGGGCTTGTCTGCTCCCGGCATCCGCTTACAGACAAGCTGTGACCGTCTCCGGGAGCTGCATGTGT
CAGAGGTTTTCACCGTCATCACCGAAACGCGCGAGGCAGCTGCGGTAAAGCTCATCAGCGTGGTCGTGAA
GCGATTCACAGATGTCTGCCTGTTCATCCGCGTCCAGCTCGTTGAGTTTCTCCAGAAGCGTTAATGTCTG
GCTTCTGATAAAGCGGGCCATGTTAAGGGCGGTTTTTTCCTGTTTGGTCACTGATGCCTCCGTGTAAGGG
GGATTTCTGTTCATGGGGGTAATGATACCGATGAAACGAGAGAGGATGCTCACGATACGGGTTACTGATG
ATGAACATGCCCGGTTACTGGAACGTTGTGAGGGTAAACAACTGGCGGTATGGATGCGGCGGGACCAGAG
AAAAATCACTCAGGGTCAATGCCAGCGCTTCGTTAATACAGATGTAGGTGTTCCACAGGGTAGCCAGCAG
CATCCTGCGATGCAGATCCGGAACATAATGGTGCAGGGCGCTGACTTCCGCGTTTCCAGACTTTACGAAA
CACGGAAACCGAAGACCATTCATGTTGTTGCTCAGGTCGCAGACGTTTTGCAGCAGCAGTCGCTTCACGT
TCGCTCGCGTATCGGTGATTCATTCTGCTAACCAGTAAGGCAACCCCGCCAGCCTAGCCGGGTCCTCAAC
GACAGGAGCACGATCATGCGCACCCGTGGGGCCGCCATGCCGGCGATAATGGCCTGCTTCTCGCCGAAAC
GTTTGGTGGCGGGACCAGTGACGAAGGCTTGAGCGAGGGCGTGCAAGATTCCGAATACCGCAAGCGACAG
GCCGATCATCGTCGCGCTCCAGCGAAAGCGGTCCTCGCCGAAAATGACCCAGAGCGCTGCCGGCACCTGT
CCTACGAGTTGCATGATAAAGAAGACAGTCATAAGTGCGGCGACGATAGTCATGCCCCGCGCCCACCGGA
AGGAGCTGACTGGGTTGAAGGCTCTCAAGGGCATCGGTCGAGATCCCGGTGCCTAATGAGTGAGCTAACT
TACATTAATTGCGTTGCGCTCACTGCCCGCTTTCCAGTCGGGAAACCTGTCGTGCCAGCTGCATTAATGA
ATCGGCCAACGCGCGGGGAGAGGCGGTTTGCGTATTGGGCGCCAGGGTGGTTTTTCTTTTCACCAGTGAG
ACGGGCAACAGCTGATTGCCCTTCACCGCCTGGCCCTGAGAGAGTTGCAGCAAGCGGTCCACGCTGGTTT
GCCCCAGCAGGCGAAAATCCTGTTTGATGGTGGTTAACGGCGGGATATAACATGAGCTGTCTTCGGTATC
GTCGTATCCCACTACCGAGATATCCGCACCAACGCGCAGCCCGGACTCGGTAATGGCGCGCATTGCGCCC
AGCGCCATCTGATCGTTGGCAACCAGCATCGCAGTGGGAACGATGCCCTCATTCAGCATTTGCATGGTTT
GTTGAAAACCGGACATGGCACTCCAGTCGCCTTCCCGTTCCGCTATCGGCTGAATTTGATTGCGAGTGAG
ATATTTATGCCAGCCAGCCAGACGCAGACGCGCCGAGACAGAACTTAATGGGCCCGCTAACAGCGCGATT
TGCTGGTGACCCAATGCGACCAGATGCTCCACGCCCAGTCGCGTACCGTCTTCATGGGAGAAAATAATAC
TGTTGATGGGTGTCTGGTCAGAGACATCAAGAAATAACGCCGGAACATTAGTGCAGGCAGCTTCCACAGC
AATGGCATCCTGGTCATCCAGCGGATAGTTAATGATCAGCCCACTGACGCGTTGCGCGAGAAGATTGTGC
ACCGCCGCTTTACAGGCTTCGACGCCGCTTCGTTCTACCATCGACACCACCACGCTGGCACCCAGTTGAT
CGGCGCGAGATTTAATCGCCGCGACAATTTGCGACGGCGCGTGCAGGGCCAGACTGGAGGTGGCAACGCC
AATCAGCAACGACTGTTTGCCCGCCAGTTGTTGTGCCACGCGGTTGGGAATGTAATTCAGCTCCGCCATC
GCCGCTTCCACTTTTTCCCGCGTTTTCGCAGAAACGTGGCTGGCCTGGTTCACCACGCGGGAAACGGTCT
GATAAGAGACACCGGCATACTCTGCGACATCGTATAACGTTACTGGTTTCACATTCACCACCCTGAATTG
ACTCTCTTCCGGGCGCTATCATGCCATACCGCGAAAGGTTTTGCGCCATTCGATGGTGTCCGGGATCTCG
ACGCTCTCCCTTATGCGACTCCTGCATTAGGAAGCAGCCCAGTAGTAGGTTGAGGCCGTTGAGCACCGCC
GCCGCAAGGAATGGTGCATGCAAGGAGATGGCGCCCAACAGTCCCCCGGCCACGGGGCCTGCCACCATAC
CCACGCCGAAACAAGCGCTCATGAGCCCGAAGTGGCGAGCCCGATCTTCCCCATCGGTGATGTCGGCGAT
ATAGGCGCCAGCAACCGCACCTGTGGCGCCGGTGATGCCGGCCACGATGCGTCCGGCGTAGAGGATCGAG
ATCTCGATCCCGCGAAATTAATACG
